Addgene plasmid #40740: RPRD2
Purpose: Bacterial expression for structure determination; may not be full ORF
Depositing lab: Cheryl Arrowsmith. Depositing organization: University of Toronto.
Backbone
  Vector backbone: pET15-MHL
  Backbone manufacturer: SGC
  Vector type: Bacterial Expression
Growth in bacteria
  Bacterial resistance: Ampicillin, 100 μg/mL
  Growth temperature: 37°C
  Growth strain: DH5alpha
  Copy number: Low Copy
Gene/Insert
  Gene/Insert name: RPRD2 (alt names: regulation of nuclear pre-mRNA domain containing 2, CTD-interacting domain; PDB:4FLB)
  Species: H. sapiens (human)
  Insert size (bp): 441
  GenBank ID: 183396803
  Entrez Gene: RPRD2 (a.k.a. HSPC099, KIAA0460)
  Tag / fusion protein: 6xHis TEV (N terminal on insert)
  Cloning method: Ligation Independent Cloning
  Sequencing primers: 5′ T7; 3′ T7-term
Terms and licenses: Academic/Nonprofit Terms; Industry Terms: Not Available to Industry
How to cite: RPRD2 was a gift from Cheryl Arrowsmith (Addgene plasmid # 40740 ; http://n2t.net/addgene:40740 ; RRID:Addgene_40740)
