[The description below was written by a language model from this plasmid's Addgene catalogue record.]
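Description:
RPRD2 is a bacterial expression plasmid built on the pET15-MHL backbone, a pET-type vector from a structural genomics consortium designed for producing recombinant protein in E. coli. It is selected with ampicillin and is recorded as low copy. No feature table is provided with the record, so the origin of replication and the exact regulatory elements are not explicitly listed. However, the recommended sequencing primers (T7 forward and T7 terminator reverse) indicate that the insert sits between a T7 promoter and T7 terminator, the usual pET arrangement in which transcription depends on T7 RNA polymerase supplied by the expression host.

The insert is a 441 bp fragment of human RPRD2 (regulation of nuclear pre-mRNA domain containing 2, also known as KIAA0460 or HSPC099), introduced by ligation independent cloning. The record notes that it may not be the full open reading frame; the short length and the annotation "CTD-interacting domain" suggest it encodes only that domain, which in this protein family binds the C-terminal domain of RNA polymerase II. The fragment carries an N-terminal 6xHis tag followed by a TEV protease recognition site. This allows capture of the protein by immobilized metal affinity chromatography and subsequent removal of the tag by TEV cleavage.

The stated purpose is bacterial expression for structure determination, and the entry is linked to a deposited Protein Data Bank structure. The construct is therefore suited to producing purified RPRD2 domain for crystallography and other structural, biophysical or binding studies.
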