>Addgene plasmid #40740 | RPRD2 | depositor partial sequence | sequence record 53509 | RPRD2 insert
TCGTCGGCCTCTTCGGCAGGGGCTCTGGAGTCCTCGTTGGATCGAAAATTCCAGTCGGTAACCAACACCA
TGGAGTCCATTCAAGGCTTGTCGTCTTGGTGTATAGAGAACAAAAAACACCACAGTACTATCGTCTATCA
TTGGATGAAGTGGCTCCGGAGATCTGCATATCCCCACCGTTTGAATCTCTTTTACCTTGCCAATGATGTC
ATACAGAACTGTAAAAGGAAAAATGCAATCATATTCCGTGAATCATTTGCTGATGTACTTCCTGAAGCAG
CTGCTCTAGTGAAGGATCCATCTGTCTCTAAGTCTGTAGAACGAATCTTTAAAATCTGGGAAGATAGAAA
TGTATACCCAGAAGAAATGATTGTGGCATTGAGAGAAGCTTTGAGTACCACTTTCAAAACTCAGAAGCAG
CTGAAAGAAAATCTGAACAAA
