>Addgene plasmid #40740 | RPRD2 | addgene partial sequence | sequence record 54053 | T7 5'-TAATACGACTCACTATAGGG-3'
AATATTTTGTTTACTTTAAGAAGGAGATATACCATGCATCATCATCATCATCACAGCAGCGGCAGAGAAA
ACTTGTATTTCCAGGGCGCTGCAGGTGGAGGTGGAGGCAGCAGTAAGGCCTCCTCCTCGTCGGCCTCTTC
GGCAGGGGCTCTGGAGTCCTCGTTGGATCGAAAATTCCAGTCGGTAACCAACACCATGGAGTCCATTCAA
GGCTTGTCGTCTTGGTGTATAGAGAACAAAAAACACCACAGTACTATCGTCTATCATTGGATGAAGTGGC
TCCGGAGATCTGCATATCCCCACCGTTTGAATCTCTTTTACCTTGCCAATGATGTCATACAGAACTGTAA
AAGGAAAAATGCAATCATATTCCGTGAATCATTTGCTGATGTACTTCCTGAAGCAGCTGCTCTAGTGAAG
GATCCATCTGTCTCTAAGTCTGTAGAACGAATCTTTAAAATCTGGGAAGATAGAAATGTATACCCAGAAG
AAATGATTGTGGCATTGAGAGAAGCTTTGAGTACCACTTTCAAAACTCAGAAGCAGCTGAAAGAAAATCT
GAACAAACAACCGAATAAGCAGTGGAAGAAATCACAAACATCTACAAATCCAAAAGCTGCTCTCAAGTCT
AAGATAGTTGCTGAATTTCGATCTCAGGCCCTAATTGAAGAGCTGTTGCTATACAAGCGCTCAGAAGATC
AGATAGAACTGAAGGAAAAGCAGTTGTCAACTATGAGGGTGGATGTGTGCAGCACAGAAACTCTCAAATG
CTTAAAAGATAAAACAGGTGGGAAGAAGTTCTCCAAAGAATTTGAAGAGGCAAGCTCCAAGCTGGAAGAA
TTTTGTGGAATGGATTAGATAAGCAGGTGAAAAAACGGAACCCTCATTAACAGAAGCACTGGA
